Addgene plasmid #170342: Epac-S-H96
Purpose: CFP(UST)Del_EPACdDEPCD_cp173Ven(ST)_Ven(ST) biosensor to measure realtime changes in FRET reflecting fluctuations in cAMP levels in living cells.
Depositing lab: Kees Jalink. Depositing organization: Netherlands Cancer Institute. Publication: A comparison of donor-acceptor pairs for genetically encoded FRET sensors: application to the Epac cAMP sensor as an example. van der Krogt GN, Ogink J, Ponsioen B, Jalink K. PLoS ONE. 2008 . 3(4):e1916. 10.1371/journal.pone.0001916 PubMed 18382687.
Backbone
  Vector backbone: pcDNA3
  Backbone size w/o insert (bp): 5500
  Vector type: Mammalian Expression
  Selectable markers: Neomycin (select with G418)
Growth in bacteria
  Bacterial resistance: Ampicillin, 100 μg/mL
  Growth temperature: 37°C
  Growth strain: DH5alpha
  Copy number: High Copy
Gene/Insert
  Gene/Insert name: CFP(UST)Del_EPACdDEPCD_cp173Ven(ST)_Ven(ST)
  Species: H. sapiens (human)
  Mutation: Deletion of DEP domain, Catalytically dead T781A & F782A
  Entrez Gene: RAPGEF3 (a.k.a. CAMP-GEFI, EPAC, EPAC1, HSU79275, bcm910)
  Promoter: CMV
  Cloning method: Restriction Enzyme; 5′ cloning site Unknown (unknown if destroyed)
Terms and licenses: Academic/Nonprofit Terms; Industry Terms: Not Available to Industry
How to cite: Epac-S-H96 was a gift from Kees Jalink (Addgene plasmid # 170342 ; http://n2t.net/addgene:170342 ; RRID:Addgene_170342)
