[The description below was written by a language model from this plasmid's Addgene catalogue record and pLannotate feature annotations shown in this document.]
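Description:
Epac-S-H96 is a mammalian expression plasmid built on the pcDNA3 backbone that encodes a genetically encoded FRET biosensor for cAMP. It is propagated in E. coli through a high-copy ColE1/pUC-type origin with ampicillin selection (AmpR under its own bla promoter), and it also carries an f1 origin. For mammalian cells, an SV40 early promoter drives a neomycin phosphotransferase gene followed by an SV40 polyadenylation signal, allowing G418 selection of stable transfectants. Short annotated fragments such as the truncated HIV-1 LTR, ble, lacI and bom hits appear to be small backbone remnants or homology matches rather than functional parts.

The payload is a single fusion open reading frame transcribed from the CMV immediate-early enhancer/promoter and terminated by the bovine growth hormone poly(A) signal, with flanking T7 and SP6 promoters typical of pcDNA3. The fusion begins with a cyan fluorescent protein donor (annotated as mECFP), continues through a short linker into a large fragment of human EPAC1 (RAPGEF3), and ends with a tandem acceptor made of circularly permuted cp173Venus followed by Venus. According to the record, the EPAC moiety lacks its DEP domain and carries T781A and F782A substitutions that render it catalytically dead. It should therefore act as a cAMP-binding conformational switch without activating Rap GTPases. cAMP binding changes the conformation of EPAC and so alters energy transfer between the cyan donor and the yellow acceptors. This allows real-time readout of cAMP fluctuations in living cells by FRET imaging.
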