Features (pLannotate 1.2.2; 25 found; start..end, strand, type, name):
     12..45      +  LTR            5' LTR (truncated) (fragment): truncated 5' long terminal repeat (LTR) from HIV-1
     61..79      +  promoter       T7 promoter: promoter for bacteriophage T7 RNA polymerase
    114..830     +  CDS            mECFP: mECFP is a basic (constitutively fluorescent) cyan fluorescent protein published in 2006, derived from Aequorea victoria.
    831..848     +  misc_feature   MCS (fragment): multiple cloning site
    852..3053    +  CDS            RAPGEF3 (fragment): RPGF3_HUMAN - Also known as CGEF1, EPAC, EPAC1. Experimental evidence at protein level: Swiss-Prot protein existence level 1. Guanine nucleotide exchange factor (GEF) for RAP1A and RAP2A small GTPases that is activated by binding cAMP. Through simultaneous binding of PDE3B to RAPGEF3 and PIK3R6 is assembled in a signaling complex in which it activates the PI3K gamma complex and which is involved in angiogenesis. Plays a role in the modulation of the cAMP- induced dynamic control of endothelial barrier function through a pathway that is independent on Rho-mediated signaling. Required for the ac
   3066..3800    +  CDS            cp173Venus: circularly permuted form of the Venus yellow fluorescent protein (Nagai et al., 2004) efficient FRET acceptor for CFP
   3858..4574    +  CDS            Venus: Venus is a basic (constitutively fluorescent) yellow fluorescent protein published in 2002, derived from Aequorea victoria. It is reported to be a rapidly-maturing weak dimer with moderate acid sensitivity.
   4626..4644    -  promoter       SP6 promoter: promoter for bacteriophage SP6 RNA polymerase
   4670..4894    +  polyA_signal   bGH poly(A) signal: bovine growth hormone polyadenylation signal
   4898..4919    +  promoter       SV40 promoter (fragment): SV40 enhancer and early promoter
   4940..5368    +  rep_origin     f1 ori (sequence partly withheld): f1 bacteriophage origin of replication; arrow indicates direction of (+) strand synthesis
   5382..5711    +  promoter       SV40 promoter: SV40 enhancer and early promoter
   5778..6569    +  CDS            neo: KKA2_KLEPN - Also known as kan, nptII. Experimental evidence at protein level: Swiss-Prot protein existence level 1. Resistance to kanamycin, neomycin, paromomycin, ribostamycin, butirosin and gentamicin B. From Klebsiella pneumoniae.
   6593..6751    +  CDS            ble (fragment): BLE_KLEPN - Experimental evidence at protein level: Swiss-Prot protein existence level 1. Binding protein with a strong affinity to the bleomycin family of antibiotics. Binds to CL990; an antimitotic-antibiotic compound. From Klebsiella pneumoniae.
   6746..6867    +  polyA_signal   SV40 poly(A) signal: SV40 polyadenylation signal
   6940..6956    -  protein_bind   lac operator: The lac repressor binds to the lac operator to inhibit transcription in E. coli. This inhibition can be relieved by adding lactose or isopropyl-β-D-thiogalactopyranoside (IPTG). lac repressor encoded by lacI
   6964..6994    -  promoter       lac promoter: promoter for the E. coli lac operon
   7009..7030    -  protein_bind   CAP binding site: CAP binding activates transcription in the presence of cAMP. E. coli catabolite activator protein
   7043..7135    -  CDS            lacI (fragment): lac repressor; lacI; The lac repressor binds to the lac operator to inhibit transcription in E. coli. This inhibition can be relieved by adding lactose or isopropyl-β-D-thiogalactopyranoside (IPTG).
   7318..7906    -  rep_origin     ori: high-copy-number ColE1/pMB1/pBR322/pUC origin of replication
   8077..8937    -  CDS            AmpR: β-lactamase; bla; confers resistance to ampicillin, carbenicillin, and related antibiotics
   8938..9042    -  promoter       AmpR promoter: bla
   9101..9153    -  misc_feature   bom (fragment): basis of mobility region from pBR322
   9308..9687    +  enhancer       CMV enhancer: human cytomegalovirus immediate early enhancer
   9688..16      +  promoter       CMV promoter (across the origin): human cytomegalovirus (CMV) immediate early promoter
>Addgene plasmid #170342 | Epac-S-H96 | addgene full sequence | sequence record 344641 | Addgene NGS Result
CTATATAAGCAGAGCTCTCTGGCTAACTAGAGAACCCACTGCTTACTGGCTTATCGAAATTAATACGACT
CACTATAGGGAGACCCAAGCTTGCCGCCACCATGGCGGCCGCAATGGTGAGCAAGGGCGAGGAGCTGTTC
ACCGGGGTGGTGCCCATCCTGGTCGAGCTGGACGGCGACGTAAACGGCCACAAGTTCAGCGTGTCCGGCG
AGGGCGAGGGCGATGCCACCTACGGCAAGCTGACCCTGAAGTTCATCTGCACCACCGGCAAGCTGCCCGT
GCCCTGGCCCACCCTCGTGACCACCCTGACCTGGGGCGTGCAGTGCTTCAGCCGCTACCCCGACCACATG
AAGCAGCACGACTTCTTCAAGTCCGCCATGCCCGAAGGCTACGTCCAGGAGCGCACCATCTTCTTCAAGG
ACGACGGCAACTACAAGACCCGCGCCGAGGTGAAGTTCGAGGGCGACACCCTGGTGAACCGCATCGAGCT
GAAGGGCATCGACTTCAAGGAGGACGGCAACATCCTGGGGCACAAGCTGGAGTACAACTACATCAGCCAC
AACGTCTATATCACCGCCGACAAGCAGAAGAACGGCATCAAGGCCAACTTCAAGATCCGCCACAACATCG
AGGACGGCAGCGTGCAGCTCGCCGACCACTACCAGCAGAACACCCCCATCGGCGACGGCCCCGTGCTGCT
GCCCGACAACCACTACCTGAGCACCCAGTCCAAGCTGAGCAAAGACCCCAACGAGAAGCGCGATCACATG
GTCCTGCTGGAGTTCGTGACCGCCGCCGGGATCACTCTCGGCATGGACGAGCTGTACAAGTCCGGACTCA
GATCTCGATATCAGCCCGTGGGAACTCATGAGATGGAGGAGGAGTTGGCCGAAGCTGTGGCCCTGCTCTC
CCAGCGGGGGCCTGACGCCCTGCTCACTGTGGCACTTCGAAAGCCCCCAGGTCAGCGCACGGATGAAGAG
CTGGACCTCATCTTTGAGGAGCTGCTGCACATCAAGGCTGTGGCCCACCTCTCCAACTCGGTGAAGCGAG
AATTAGCGGCTGTTCTGCTCTTTGAACCACACAGCAAGGCAGGGACCGTGTTGTTCAGCCAGGGGGACAA
GGGCACTTCGTGGTACATTATCTGGAAGGGATCTGTCAACGTGGTGACCCATGGCAAGGGGCTGGTGACC
ACCCTGCATGAGGGAGATGATTTTGGACAGCTGGCTCTGGTGAATGATGCACCCCGGGCAGCCACCATCA
TCCTGCGAGAAGACAACTGTCATTTCCTGCGTGTGGACAAGCAGGACTTCAACCGTATCATCAAGGATGT
GGAGGCAAAGACCATGCGGCTGGAAGAACATGGCAAAGTGGTGCTGGTGCTGGAGAGAGCCTCTCAGGGC
GCCGGCCCTTCCCGACCCCCAACCCCAGGCAGGAACCGGTATACAGTGATGTCTGGCACCCCAGAGAAGA
TCCTAGAGCTTCTGTTGGAGGCCATGGGACCAGATTCCAGTGCTCATGACCCAACAGAGACATTCCTCAG
CGACTTCCTCCTGACCCACAGGGTCTTCATGCCCAGCGCCCAACTCTGCGCTGCCCTTCTGCACCACTTC
CATGTGGAGCCTGCGGGTGGCAGCGAGCAGGAGCGCAGCACCTACGTCTGCAACAAGAGGCAGCAGATCT
TGCGGCTGGTCAGCCAGTGGGTGGCCCTGTATGGCTCCATGCTCCACACTGACCCTGTGGCCACCAGCTT
CCTCCAGAAACTCTCAGACCTGGTGGGCAGGGACACCCGACTCAGCAACCTGCTGAGGGAGCAGTGGCCA
GAGAGGCGGCGATGCCACAGGTTGGAGAATGGCTGTGGGAATGCATCTCCTCAGATGAAGGCCCGGAACT
TGCCTGTTTGGCTCCCCAACCAGGACGAGCCCCTTCCTGGCAGCAGCTGTGCCATCCAAGTTGGGGATAA
AGTCCCCTATGACATCTGCCGGCCAGACCACTCAGTGTTGACCCTGCAGCTGCCTGTGACAGCCTCCGTG
AGAGAGGTGATGGCAGCGTTGGCCCAGGAGGATGGCTGGACCAAGGGGCAGGTGCTGGTGAAGGTCAATT
CTGCAGGTGATGCCATTGGCCTGCAGCCAGATGCCCGTGGTGTGGCCACATCTCTGGGGCTCAATGAGCG
TCTCTTTGTTGTCAACCCACAGGAAGCGCATGAGCTGATCCCACACCCTGACCAGCTGGGGCCCACTGTG
GGCTCTGCTGAGGGGCTGGACCTGGTGAGTGCCAAGGACCTGGCAGGCCAGCTGACGGACCACGACTGGA
GCCTCTTCAACAGTATCCACCAGGTGGAGCTGATCCACTATGTGCTGGGCCCCCAGCATCTGCGGGATGT
CACCACCGCCAACCTGGAGCGCTTCATGCGCCGCTTCAATGAGCTGCAGTACTGGGTGGCCACCGAGCTG
TGTCTCTGCCCCGTGCCCGGCCCCCGGGCCCAGCTGCTCAGGAAGTTCATTAAGCTGGCGGCCCACCTCA
AGGAGCAGAAGAATCTCAATTCCTTCTTTGCCGTCATGTTTGGCCTCAGCAACTCGGCCATCAGCCGCCT
AGCCCACACCTGGGAGCGGCTGCCCCACAAAGTCCGGAAGCTGTACTCCGCCCTCGAGAGGCTGCTGGAT
CCCTCATGGAACCACCGGGTATACCGACTGGCCCTCGCCAAGCTCTCCCCTCCTGTCATCCCCTTCATGC
CCCTTCTTCTCAAAGACATGGCCGCCATTCATGAGGGAAACCACACACTAGTGGAGAATCTCATCAACTT
TGAGAAGATGAGAATGATGGCCAGAGCCGCGCGGATGCTGCACCACTGCCGAAGCCACAACCCTGTGCCT
CTCTCACCACTCAGAAGCCGAGTTTCCCACCTCCACGAGGACAGCCAGGTGGCGAGGATTTCCACATGCT
CGGAGCAGTCCCTGAGCACCCGGAGTCCAGCCAGCACCTGGGCTTATGTCCAGCAGCTGAAGGTCATTGA
CAACCAGCGGGAACTCTCCCGCCTCTCCCGAGAGCTGGAGCCAGCTAGCGAGCTCATGGACGGCGGCGTG
CAGCTCGCCGACCACTACCAGCAGAACACCCCCATCGGCGACGGCCCCGTGCTGCTGCCCGACAACCACT
ACCTGAGCTACCAGTCCGCCCTGAGCAAAGACCCCAACGAGAAGCGCGATCACATGGTCCTGCTGGAGTT
CGTGACCGCCGCCGGGATCACTCTCGGCATGGACGAGCTGTACAAGGGTGGCAGCGGTGGCATGGTGAGC
AAGGGCGAGGAGCTGTTCACCGGGGTGGTGCCCATCCTGGTCGAGCTGGACGGCGACGTAAACGGCCACA
AGTTCAGCGTGTCCGGCGAGGGCGAGGGCGATGCCACCTACGGCAAGCTGACCCTGAAGCTGATCTGCAC
CACCGGCAAGCTGCCCGTGCCCTGGCCCACCCTCGTGACCACCCTGGGCTACGGCCTGCAGTGCTTCGCC
CGCTACCCCGACCACATGAAGCAGCACGACTTCTTCAAGTCCGCCATGCCCGAAGGCTACGTCCAGGAGC
GCACCATCTTCTTCAAGGACGACGGCAACTACAAGACCCGCGCCGAGGTGAAGTTCGAGGGCGACACCCT
GGTGAACCGCATCGAGCTGAAGGGCATCGACTTCAAGGAGGACGGCAACATCCTGGGGCACAAGCTGGAG
TACAACTACAACAGCCACAACGTCTATATCACCGCCGACAAGCAGAAGAACGGCATCAAGGCCAACTTCA
AGATCCGCCACAACATCGAGCCGAATTTTGTCTTCCTGATCGGCGCCGCAGGAATACTCTTCGTATCTAG
CGAGCTCATGGTGAGCAAGGGCGAGGAGCTGTTCACCGGGGTGGTGCCCATCCTGGTCGAGCTGGACGGC
GACGTAAACGGCCACAAGTTCAGCGTGTCCGGCGAGGGCGAGGGCGATGCCACCTACGGCAAGCTGACCC
TGAAGCTGATCTGCACCACCGGCAAGCTGCCCGTGCCCTGGCCCACCCTCGTGACCACTCTGGGCTACGG
CCTACAGTGCTTCGCCCGCTACCCCGACCACATGAAGCAGCACGACTTCTTCAAGTCCGCCATGCCCGAA
GGCTACGTCCAGGAGCGCACCATCTTCTTCAAGGACGACGGCAACTACAAGACCCGCGCCGAGGTGAAGT
TCGAGGGCGACACCCTGGTGAACCGCATCGAGCTGAAGGGCATCGACTTCAAGGAGGACGGCAACATCCT
GGGGCACAAGCTGGAGTACAACTACAACAGCCACAACGTCTATATCACCGCCGACAAGCAGAAGAACGGC
ATCAAGGCCAACTTCAAGATCCGCCACAACATCGAGGACGGCGGCGTGCAGCTCGCCGACCACTACCAGC
AGAACACCCCCATCGGCGACGGCCCCGTGCTGCTGCCCGACAACCACTACCTGAGCTACCAGTCCGCCCT
GAGCAAAGACCCCAACGAGAAGCGCGATCACATGGTCCTGCTGGAGTTCGTGACCGCCGCCGGGATCACT
CTCGGCATGGACGAGCTGTACAAGCCGAATTCCCTCGAGGTTAACGCGGCGCGCCTCTAATCTAGAGGGC
CCTATTCTATAGTGTCACCTAAATGCTAGAGCTCGCTGATCAGCCTCGACTGTGCCTTCTAGTTGCCAGC
CATCTGTTGTTTGCCCCTCCCCCGTGCCTTCCTTGACCCTGGAAGGTGCCACTCCCACTGTCCTTTCCTA
ATAAAATGAGGAAATTGCATCGCATTGTCTGAGTAGGTGTCATTCTATTCTGGGGGGTGGGGTGGGGCAG
GACAGCAAGGGGGAGGATTGGGAAGACAATAGCAGGCATGCTGGGGATGCGGTGGGCTCTATGGCTTCTG
AGGCGGAAAGAACCAGCTGGGGCTCTAGGGGGTATCCCC
[124 nt withheld, positions 4940-5063]
C
[91 nt withheld, positions 5065-5155]
A
[49 nt withheld, positions 5157-5205]
CCTTTGACGTTGGAGTCCACGTTCTTT
[37 nt withheld, positions 5233-5269]
ACCCTATCTCGGTCTATTCTTTTGATTTATAAGGGATTTTGCCGATTTCGGCCTATTGGTTAAAAAATGA
GCTGATTTAACAAAAATTTAACGCGAATTAATTCTGTGGAATGTGTGTCAGTTAGGGTGTGGAAAGTCCC
CAGGCTCCCCAGCAGGCAGAAGTATGCAAAGCATGCATCTCAATTAGTCAGCAACCAGGTGTGGAAAGTC
CCCAGGCTCCCCAGCAGGCAGAAGTATGCAAAGCATGCATCTCAATTAGTCAGCAACCATAGTCCCGCCC
CTAACTCCGCCCATCCCGCCCCTAACTCCGCCCAGTTCCGCCCATTCTCCGCCCCATGGCTGACTAATTT
TTTTTATTTATGCAGAGGCCGAGGCCGCCTCTGCCTCTGAGCTATTCCAGAAGTAGTGAGGAGGCTTTTT
TGGAGGCCTAGGCTTTTGCAAAAAGCTCCCGGGAGCTTGTATATCCATTTTCGGATCTGATCAAGAGACA
GGATGAGGATCGTTTCGCATGATTGAACAAGATGGATTGCACGCAGGTTCTCCGGCCGCTTGGGTGGAGA
GGCTATTCGGCTATGACTGGGCACAACAGACAATCGGCTGCTCTGATGCCGCCGTGTTCCGGCTGTCAGC
GCAGGGGCGCCCGGTTCTTTTTGTCAAGACCGACCTGTCCGGTGCCCTGAATGAACTGCAGGACGAGGCA
GCGCGGCTATCGTGGCTGGCCACGACGGGCGTTCCTTGCGCAGCTGTGCTCGACGTTGTCACTGAAGCGG
GAAGGGACTGGCTGCTATTGGGCGAAGTGCCGGGGCAGGATCTCCTGTCATCTCACCTTGCTCCTGCCGA
GAAAGTATCCATCATGGCTGATGCAATGCGGCGGCTGCATACGCTTGATCCGGCTACCTGCCCATTCGAC
CACCAAGCGAAACATCGCATCGAGCGAGCACGTACTCGGATGGAAGCCGGTCTTGTCGATCAGGATGATC
TGGACGAAGAGCATCAGGGGCTCGCGCCAGCCGAACTGTTCGCCAGGCTCAAGGCGCGCATGCCCGACGG
CGAGGATCTCGTCGTGACCCATGGCGATGCCTGCTTGCCGAATATCATGGTGGAAAATGGCCGCTTTTCT
GGATTCATCGACTGTGGCCGGCTGGGTGTGGCGGACCGCTATCAGGACATAGCGTTGGCTACCCGTGATA
TTGCTGAAGAGCTTGGCGGCGAATGGGCTGACCGCTTCCTCGTGCTTTACGGTATCGCCGCTCCCGATTC
GCAGCGCATCGCCTTCTATCGCCTTCTTGACGAGTTCTTCTGAGCGGGACTCTGGGGTTCGAAATGACCG
ACCAAGCGACGCCCAACCTGCCATCACGAGATTTCGATTCCACCGCCGCCTTCTATGAAAGGTTGGGCTT
CGGAATCGTTTTCCGGGACGCCGGCTGGATGATCCTCCAGCGCGGGGATCTCATGCTGGAGTTCTTCGCC
CACCCCAACTTGTTTATTGCAGCTTATAATGGTTACAAATAAAGCAATAGCATCACAAATTTCACAAATA
AAGCATTTTTTTCACTGCATTCTAGTTGTGGTTTGTCCAAACTCATCAATGTATCTTATCATGTCTGTAT
ACCGTCGACCTCTAGCTAGAGCTTGGCGTAATCATGGTCATAGCTGTTTCCTGTGTGAAATTGTTATCCG
CTCACAATTCCACACAACATACGAGCCGGAAGCATAAAGTGTAAAGCCTGGGGTGCCTAATGAGTGAGCT
AACTCACATTAATTGCGTTGCGCTCACTGCCCGCTTTCCAGTCGGGAAACCTGTCGTGCCAGCTGCATTA
ATGAATCGGCCAACGCGCGGGGAGAGGCGGTTTGCGTATTGGGCGCTCTTCCGCTTCCTCGCTCACTGAC
TCGCTGCGCTCGGTCGTTCGGCTGCGGCGAGCGGTATCAGCTCACTCAAAGGCGGTAATACGGTTATCCA
CAGAATCAGGGGATAACGCAGGAAAGAACATGTGAGCAAAAGGCCAGCAAAAGGCCAGGAACCGTAAAAA
GGCCGCGTTGCTGGCGTTTTTCCATAGGCTCCGCCCCCCTGACGAGCATCACAAAAATCGACGCTCAAGT
CAGAGGTGGCGAAACCCGACAGGACTATAAAGATACCAGGCGTTTCCCCCTGGAAGCTCCCTCGTGCGCT
CTCCTGTTCCGACCCTGCCGCTTACCGGATACCTGTCCGCCTTTCTCCCTTCGGGAAGCGTGGCGCTTTC
TCATAGCTCACGCTGTAGGTATCTCAGTTCGGTGTAGGTCGTTCGCTCCAAGCTGGGCTGTGTGCACGAA
CCCCCCGTTCAGCCCGACCGCTGCGCCTTATCCGGTAACTATCGTCTTGAGTCCAACCCGGTAAGACACG
ACTTATCGCCACTGGCAGCAGCCACTGGTAACAGGATTAGCAGAGCGAGGTATGTAGGCGGTGCTACAGA
GTTCTTGAAGTGGTGGCCTAACTACGGCTACACTAGAAGAACAGTATTTGGTATCTGCGCTCTGCTGAAG
CCAGTTACCTTCGGAAAAAGAGTTGGTAGCTCTTGATCCGGCAAACAAACCACCGCTGGTAGCGGTGGTT
TTTTTGTTTGCAAGCAGCAGATTACGCGCAGAAAAAAAGGATCTCAAGAAGATCCTTTGATCTTTTCTAC
GGGGTCTGACGCTCAGTGGAACGAAAACTCACGTTAAGGGATTTTGGTCATGAGATTATCAAAAAGGATC
TTCACCTAGATCCTTTTAAATTAAAAATGAAGTTTTAAATCAATCTAAAGTATATATGAGTAAACTTGGT
CTGACAGTTACCAATGCTTAATCAGTGAGGCACCTATCTCAGCGATCTGTCTATTTCGTTCATCCATAGT
TGCCTGACTCCCCGTCGTGTAGATAACTACGATACGGGAGGGCTTACCATCTGGCCCCAGTGCTGCAATG
ATACCGCGAGACCCACGCTCACCGGCTCCAGATTTATCAGCAATAAACCAGCCAGCCGGAAGGGCCGAGC
GCAGAAGTGGTCCTGCAACTTTATCCGCCTCCATCCAGTCTATTAATTGTTGCCGGGAAGCTAGAGTAAG
TAGTTCGCCAGTTAATAGTTTGCGCAACGTTGTTGCCATTGCTACAGGCATCGTGGTGTCACGCTCGTCG
TTTGGTATGGCTTCATTCAGCTCCGGTTCCCAACGATCAAGGCGAGTTACATGATCCCCCATGTTGTGCA
AAAAAGCGGTTAGCTCCTTCGGTCCTCCGATCGTTGTCAGAAGTAAGTTGGCCGCAGTGTTATCACTCAT
GGTTATGGCAGCACTGCATAATTCTCTTACTGTCATGCCATCCGTAAGATGCTTTTCTGTGACTGGTGAG
TACTCAACCAAGTCATTCTGAGAATAGTGTATGCGGCGACCGAGTTGCTCTTGCCCGGCGTCAATACGGG
ATAATACCGCGCCACATAGCAGAACTTTAAAAGTGCTCATCATTGGAAAACGTTCTTCGGGGCGAAAACT
CTCAAGGATCTTACCGCTGTTGAGATCCAGTTCGATGTAACCCACTCGTGCACCCAACTGATCTTCAGCA
TCTTTTACTTTCACCAGCGTTTCTGGGTGAGCAAAAACAGGAAGGCAAAATGCCGCAAAAAAGGGAATAA
GGGCGACACGGAAATGTTGAATACTCATACTCTTCCTTTTTCAATATTATTGAAGCATTTATCAGGGTTA
TTGTCTCATGAGCGGATACATATTTGAATGTATTTAGAAAAATAAACAAATAGGGGTTCCGCGCACATTT
CCCCGAAAAGTGCCACCTGACGTCGACGGATCGGGAGATCTCCCGATCCCCTATGGTGCACTCTCAGTAC
AATCTGCTCTGATGCCGCATAGTTAAGCCAGTATCTGCTCCCTGCTTGTGTGTTGGAGGTCGCTGAGTAG
TGCGCGAGCAAAATTTAAGCTACAACAAGGCAAGGCTTGACCGACAATTGCATGAAGAATCTGCTTAGGG
TTAGGCGTTTTGCGCTGCTTCGCGATGTACGGGCCAGATATACGCGTTGACATTGATTATTGACTAGTTA
TTAATAGTAATCAATTACGGGGTCATTAGTTCATAGCCCATATATGGAGTTCCGCGTTACATAACTTACG
GTAAATGGCCCGCCTGGCTGACCGCCCAACGACCCCCGCCCATTGACGTCAATAATGACGTATGTTCCCA
TAGTAACGCCAATAGGGACTTTCCATTGACGTCAATGGGTGGAGTATTTACGGTAAACTGCCCACTTGGC
AGTACATCAAGTGTATCATATGCCAAGTACGCCCCCTATTGACGTCAATGACGGTAAATGGCCCGCCTGG
CATTATGCCCAGTACATGACCTTATGGGACTTTCCTACTTGGCAGTACATCTACGTATTAGTCATCGCTA
TTACCATGGTGATGCGGTTTTGGCAGTACATCAATGGGCGTGGATAGCGGTTTGACTCACGGGGATTTCC
AAGTCTCCACCCCATTGACGTCAATGGGAGTTTGTTTTGGCACCAAAATCAACGGGACTTTCCAAAATGT
CGTAACAACTCCGCCCCATTGACGCAAATGGGCGGTAGGCGTGTACGGTGGGAGGT
