>Addgene plasmid #170342 | Epac-S-H96 | depositor partial sequence | sequence record 330161 | ORF encoding Epac-S-H96
ATGGCGGCCGCAATGGTGAGCAAGGGCGAGGAGCTGTTCACCGGGGTGGTGCCCATCCTGGTCGAGCTGG
ACGGCGACGTAAACGGCCACAAGTTCAGCGTGTCCGGCGAGGGCGAGGGCGATGCCACCTACGGCAAGCT
GACCCTGAAGTTCATCTGCACCACCGGCAAGCTGCCCGTGCCCTGGCCCACCCTCGTGACCACCCTGACC
TGGGGCGTGCAGTGCTTCAGCCGCTACCCCGACCACATGAAGCAGCACGACTTCTTCAAGTCCGCCATGC
CCGAAGGCTACGTCCAGGAGCGCACCATCTTCTTCAAGGACGACGGCAACTACAAGACCCGCGCCGAGGT
GAAGTTCGAGGGCGACACCCTGGTGAACCGCATCGAGCTGAAGGGCATCGACTTCAAGGAGGACGGCAAC
ATCCTGGGGCACAAGCTGGAGTACAACTACATCAGCCACAACGTCTATATCACCGCCGACAAGCAGAAGA
ACGGCATCAAGGCCAACTTCAAGATCCGCCACAACATCGAGGACGGCAGCGTGCAGCTCGCCGACCACTA
CCAGCAGAACACCCCCATCGGCGACGGCCCCGTGCTGCTGCCCGACAACCACTACCTGAGCACCCAGTCC
AAGCTGAGCAAAGACCCCAACGAGAAGCGCGATCACATGGTCCTGCTGGAGTTCGTGACCGCCGCCGGGA
TCACTCTCGGCATGGACGAGCTGTACAAGTCCGGACTCAGATCTCGATATCAGCCCGTGGGAACTCATGA
GATGGAGGAGGAGTTGGCCGAAGCTGTGGCCCTGCTCTCCCAGCGGGGGCCTGACGCCCTGCTCACTGTG
GCACTTCGAAAGCCCCCAGGTCAGCGCACGGATGAAGAGCTGGACCTCATCTTTGAGGAGCTGCTGCACA
TCAAGGCTGTGGCCCACCTCTCCAACTCGGTGAAGCGAGAATTAGCGGCTGTTCTGCTCTTTGAACCACA
CAGCAAGGCAGGGACCGTGTTGTTCAGCCAGGGGGACAAGGGCACTTCGTGGTACATTATCTGGAAGGGA
TCTGTCAACGTGGTGACCCATGGCAAGGGGCTGGTGACCACCCTGCATGAGGGAGATGATTTTGGACAGC
TGGCTCTGGTGAATGATGCACCCCGGGCAGCCACCATCATCCTGCGAGAAGACAACTGTCATTTCCTGCG
TGTGGACAAGCAGGACTTCAACCGTATCATCAAGGATGTGGAGGCAAAGACCATGCGGCTGGAAGAACAT
GGCAAAGTGGTGCTGGTGCTGGAGAGAGCCTCTCAGGGCGCCGGCCCTTCCCGACCCCCAACCCCAGGCA
GGAACCGGTATACAGTGATGTCTGGCACCCCAGAGAAGATCCTAGAGCTTCTGTTGGAGGCCATGGGACC
AGATTCCAGTGCTCATGACCCAACAGAGACATTCCTCAGCGACTTCCTCCTGACCCACAGGGTCTTCATG
CCCAGCGCCCAACTCTGCGCTGCCCTTCTGCACCACTTCCATGTGGAGCCTGCGGGTGGCAGCGAGCAGG
AGCGCAGCACCTACGTCTGCAACAAGAGGCAGCAGATCTTGCGGCTGGTCAGCCAGTGGGTGGCCCTGTA
TGGCTCCATGCTCCACACTGACCCTGTGGCCACCAGCTTCCTCCAGAAACTCTCAGACCTGGTGGGCAGG
GACACCCGACTCAGCAACCTGCTGAGGGAGCAGTGGCCAGAGAGGCGGCGATGCCACAGGTTGGAGAATG
GCTGTGGGAATGCATCTCCTCAGATGAAGGCCCGGAACTTGCCTGTTTGGCTCCCCAACCAGGACGAGCC
CCTTCCTGGCAGCAGCTGTGCCATCCAAGTTGGGGATAAAGTCCCCTATGACATCTGCCGGCCAGACCAC
TCAGTGTTGACCCTGCAGCTGCCTGTGACAGCCTCCGTGAGAGAGGTGATGGCAGCGTTGGCCCAGGAGG
ATGGCTGGACCAAGGGGCAGGTGCTGGTGAAGGTCAATTCTGCAGGTGATGCCATTGGCCTGCAGCCAGA
TGCCCGTGGTGTGGCCACATCTCTGGGGCTCAATGAGCGTCTCTTTGTTGTCAACCCACAGGAAGCGCAT
GAGCTGATCCCACACCCTGACCAGCTGGGGCCCACTGTGGGCTCTGCTGAGGGGCTGGACCTGGTGAGTG
CCAAGGACCTGGCAGGCCAGCTGACGGACCACGACTGGAGCCTCTTCAACAGTATCCACCAGGTGGAGCT
GATCCACTATGTGCTGGGCCCCCAGCATCTGCGGGATGTCACCACCGCCAACCTGGAGCGCTTCATGCGC
CGCTTCAATGAGCTGCAGTACTGGGTGGCCACCGAGCTGTGTCTCTGCCCCGTGCCCGGCCCCCGGGCCC
AGCTGCTCAGGAAGTTCATTAAGCTGGCGGCCCACCTCAAGGAGCAGAAGAATCTCAATTCCTTCTTTGC
CGTCATGTTTGGCCTCAGCAACTCGGCCATCAGCCGCCTAGCCCACACCTGGGAGCGGCTGCCCCACAAA
GTCCGGAAGCTGTACTCCGCCCTCGAGAGGCTGCTGGATCCCTCATGGAACCACCGGGTATACCGACTGG
CCCTCGCCAAGCTCTCCCCTCCTGTCATCCCCTTCATGCCCCTTCTTCTCAAAGACATGGCCGCCATTCA
TGAGGGAAACCACACACTAGTGGAGAATCTCATCAACTTTGAGAAGATGAGAATGATGGCCAGAGCCGCG
CGGATGCTGCACCACTGCCGAAGCCACAACCCTGTGCCTCTCTCACCACTCAGAAGCCGAGTTTCCCACC
TCCACGAGGACAGCCAGGTGGCGAGGATTTCCACATGCTCGGAGCAGTCCCTGAGCACCCGGAGTCCAGC
CAGCACCTGGGCTTATGTCCAGCAGCTGAAGGTCATTGACAACCAGCGGGAACTCTCCCGCCTCTCCCGA
GAGCTGGAGCCAGCTAGCGAGCTCATGGACGGCGGCGTGCAGCTCGCCGACCACTACCAGCAGAACACCC
CCATCGGCGACGGCCCCGTGCTGCTGCCCGACAACCACTACCTGAGCTACCAGTCCGCCCTGAGCAAAGA
CCCCAACGAGAAGCGCGATCACATGGTCCTGCTGGAGTTCGTGACCGCCGCCGGGATCACTCTCGGCATG
GACGAGCTGTACAAGGGTGGCAGCGGTGGCATGGTGAGCAAGGGCGAGGAGCTGTTCACCGGGGTGGTGC
CCATCCTGGTCGAGCTGGACGGCGACGTAAACGGCCACAAGTTCAGCGTGTCCGGCGAGGGCGAGGGCGA
TGCCACCTACGGCAAGCTGACCCTGAAGCTGATCTGCACCACCGGCAAGCTGCCCGTGCCCTGGCCCACC
CTCGTGACCACCCTGGGCTACGGCCTGCAGTGCTTCGCCCGCTACCCCGACCACATGAAGCAGCACGACT
TCTTCAAGTCCGCCATGCCCGAAGGCTACGTCCAGGAGCGCACCATCTTCTTCAAGGACGACGGCAACTA
CAAGACCCGCGCCGAGGTGAAGTTCGAGGGCGACACCCTGGTGAACCGCATCGAGCTGAAGGGCATCGAC
TTCAAGGAGGACGGCAACATCCTGGGGCACAAGCTGGAGTACAACTACAACAGCCACAACGTCTATATCA
CCGCCGACAAGCAGAAGAACGGCATCAAGGCCAACTTCAAGATCCGCCACAACATCGAGCCGAATTTTGT
CTTCCTGATCGGCGCCGCAGGAATACTCTTCGTATCTAGCGAGCTCATGGTGAGCAAGGGCGAGGAGCTG
TTCACCGGGGTGGTGCCCATCCTGGTCGAGCTGGACGGCGACGTAAACGGCCACAAGTTCAGCGTGTCCG
GCGAGGGCGAGGGCGATGCCACCTACGGCAAGCTGACCCTGAAGCTGATCTGCACCACCGGCAAGCTGCC
CGTGCCCTGGCCCACCCTCGTGACCACTCTGGGCTACGGCCTACAGTGCTTCGCCCGCTACCCCGACCAC
ATGAAGCAGCACGACTTCTTCAAGTCCGCCATGCCCGAAGGCTACGTCCAGGAGCGCACCATCTTCTTCA
AGGACGACGGCAACTACAAGACCCGCGCCGAGGTGAAGTTCGAGGGCGACACCCTGGTGAACCGCATCGA
GCTGAAGGGCATCGACTTCAAGGAGGACGGCAACATCCTGGGGCACAAGCTGGAGTACAACTACAACAGC
CACAACGTCTATATCACCGCCGACAAGCAGAAGAACGGCATCAAGGCCAACTTCAAGATCCGCCACAACA
TCGAGGACGGCGGCGTGCAGCTCGCCGACCACTACCAGCAGAACACCCCCATCGGCGACGGCCCCGTGCT
GCTGCCCGACAACCACTACCTGAGCTACCAGTCCGCCCTGAGCAAAGACCCCAACGAGAAGCGCGATCAC
ATGGTCCTGCTGGAGTTCGTGACCGCCGCCGGGATCACTCTCGGCATGGACGAGCTGTACAAGCCGAATT
CCCTCGAGGTTAACGCGGCGCGCCTCTAA
